>Addgene plasmid #58486 | pBabe JunD-HA neo | depositor partial sequence | sequence record 90338 | JunD_HA
ATGGAAACGCCCTTCTATGGCGAGGAGGCGCTGAGCGGCCTGGCTGCGGGTGCGTCGAGCGTCGCTGGTG
CTACTGGGGCCCCCGGCGGTGGTGGCTTCGCGCCCCCGGGCCGCGCTTTCCCCGGGGCGCCCCCGACGAG
CAGCATGCTGAAGAAAGACGCGCTGACGCTCAGCCTGGCGGAGCAGGGAGCGGCGGGATTGAAACCAGGG
TCGGCCACTGCACCTTCTGCGCTGCGCCCCGACGGCGCCCCCGACGGGCTGCTGGCTTCGCCGGATCTTG
GGCTGCTCAAACTCGCGTCGCCGGAGCTGGAGAGGCTGATCATCCAGTCCAACGGGCTGGTGACCACTAC
CCCGACCAGTACGCAGTTCCTCTACCCGAAGGTGGCAGCTAGCGAGGAGCAGGAGTTCGCCGAAGGCTTC
GTCAAGGCGCTGGAGGACCTGCACAAGCAAAGCCAGCTGGGTGCGGCCACCGCGGCCACCTCAGGGGCTC
CCGCGCCTCCCGCGCCCGCCGACCTGGCCGCCACCCCCGGGGCCACGGAGACCCCGGTCTACGCCAACCT
GAGCAGTTTCGCGGGTGGCGCCGGGCCCCCTGGGGGCGCGGCCACCGTGGCTTTCGCCGCGGAGCCAGTG
CCCTTCCCGCCGCCCCCGGGCGCGCTGGGGCCGCCGCCACCTCCGCATCCACCGCGCCTGGCCGCGCTCA
AGGACGAGCCGCAGACCGTGCCGGACGTGCCGAGCTTCGGCGACAGCCCTCCGCTGTCGCCCATCGACAT
GGACACGCAAGAACGCATCAAGGCGGAGCGCAAGAGGCTGCGCAACCGCATCGCCGCCTCCAAATGCCGC
AAGCGCAAGCTGGAGCGTATCTCGCGCCTGGAGGAGAAAGTCAAGACCCTCAAAAGCCAGAACACCGAGC
TGGCGTCCACCGCCAGCCTGCTGCGCGAGCAGGTGGCGCAGCTCAAACAGAAAGTCCTCAGCCACGTCAA
CAGCGGCTGCCAGCTGCTGCCCCAGCACCAGGTCCCGGCGTACTACCCATACGACGTCCCAGACTACGCT
TAA
