>Addgene plasmid #58486 | pBabe JunD-HA neo | addgene partial sequence | sequence record 149563 | gag-F 5'-ccaacctttaacgtcggatg-3'
TTTAACCGAGACCTCATCACCCAGGTTAAGATCAAGGTCTTTTCACCTGGCCCGCATGGACACCCAGACC
AGGTCCCCTACATCGTGACCTGGGAAGCCTTGGCTTTTGACCCCCCTCCCTGGGTCAAGCCCTTTGTACA
CCCTAAGCCTCCGCCTCCTCTTCCTCCATCCGCCCCGTCTCTCCCCCTTGAACCTCCTCGTTCGACCCCG
CCTCGATCCTCCCTTTATCCAGCCCTCACTCCTTCTCTAGGCGCCGGCCGGATCCATGGAAACGCCCTTC
TATGGCGAGGAGGCGCTGAGCGGCCTGGCTGCGGGTGCGTCGAGCGTCGCTGGTGCTACTGGGGCCCCCG
GCGGTGGTGGCTTCGCGCCCCCGGGCCGCGCTTTCCCCGGGGCGCCCCCGACGAGCAGCATGCTGAAGAA
AGACGCGCTGACGCTCAGCCTGGCGGAGCAGGGAGCGGCGGGATTGAAACCAGGGTCGGCCACTGCACCT
TCTGCGCTGCGCCCCGACGGCGCCCCCGACGGGCTGCTGGCTTCGCCGGATCTTGGGCTGCTCAAACTCG
CGTCGCCGGAGCTGGAGAGGCTGATCATCCAGTCCAACGGGCTGGTGACCACTACCCCGACCAGTACGCA
GTTCCTCTACCCGAAGGTGGC
