>Addgene plasmid #58486 | pBabe JunD-HA neo | addgene partial sequence | sequence record 149567 | Neo-R 5'-GCCCAGTCATAGCCGAATAG-3'
CGGCCGGAGAACCTGCGTGCAATCCATCTTGTTCAATCATGCGAAACGATCCTCATCCTGTCTCTTGATC
AGATCTTGATCCCCTGCGCCATCAGATCCTTGGCGGCAAGAAAGCCATCCAGTTTACTTTGCAGGGCTTC
CCAACCTTACCAGAGGGCGCCCCAGCTGGCAATTCCGGTTCGCTTGCTGTCCATAAAACCGCCCAGTCTA
GCTATCGCCATGTAAGCCCACTGCAAGCTACCTGCTTTCTCTTTGCGCTTGCGTTTTCCCTTGTCCAGAT
AGCCCAGTAGCTGACATTCATCCGGGGTCAGCACCGTTTCTGCGGACTGGCTTTCTACGTGTTCCGCTTC
CTTTAGCAGCCCTTGCGCCCTGAGTGCTTGCGGCAGCGTGAAGCTTTTTGCAAAAGCCTAGGCCTCCAAA
AAAGCCTCCTCACTACTTCTGGAATAGCTCAGAGGCCGAGGCGGCCTCGGCCTCTGCATAAATAAAAAAA
ATTAGTCAGCCATGGGGCGGAGAATGGGCGGAACTGGGCGGAGTTAGGGGCGGGATGGGCGGAGTTAGGG
GCGGGACTATGGTTGCTGACTAATTGAGATGCATGCTTTGCATACTTCTGCCTGCTGGGGAGCCTGGGGA
CTTTCCACACCTGGTTGCTGACTAATTGAGATGCATGCTTTGCATACTTCTGCCTGCTGGGGAGCCTGGG
GACTTTCCACACCCTAACTGACACACATTCCACAGGGTCGACCACTGTGCTG
