>Addgene plasmid #58486 | pBabe JunD-HA neo | addgene partial sequence | sequence record 150516 | MyoD-E120_3 5'-GGACTTTCCACACCCTAACTGACAC-3'
GGGTCGACCACTGTGCTGGCGAATTCTTAAGCGTAGTCTGGGACGTCGTATGGGTAGTACGCCGGGACCT
GGTGCTGGGGCAGCAGCTGGCAGCCGCTGTTGACGTGGCTGAGGACTTTCTGTTTGAGCTGCGCCACCTG
CTCGCGCAGCAGGCTGGCGGTGGACGCCAGCTCGGTGTTCTGGCTTTTGAGGGTCTTGACTTTCTCCTCC
AGGCGCGAGATACGCTCCAGCTTGCGCTTGCGGCATTTGGAGGCGGCGATGCGGTTGCGCAGCCTCTTGC
GCTCCGCCTTGATGCGTTCTTGCGTGTCCATGTCGATGGGCGACAGCGGAGGGCTGTCGCCGAAGCTCGG
CACGTCCGGCACGGTCTGCGGCTCGTCCTTGAGCGCGGCCAGGCGCGGTGGATGCGGAGGTGGCGGCGGC
CCCAGCGCGCCCGGGGGCGGCGGGAAGGGCACTGGCTCCGCGGCGAAAGCCACGGTGGCCGCGCCCCCAG
GGGGCCCGGCGCCACCCGCGAAACTGCTCAGGTTGGCGTAGACCGGGGTCTCCGTGGCCCCGGGGGTGGC
GGCCAGGTCGGCGGGCGCGGGAGGCGCGGGAGCCCCTGAGGTGGCCGCGGTGGCCGCACCCAGCTGGCTT
TGCTTGTGCAGGTCCTCCAGCGCCTTGACGAAGCCTTCGGCGAACTCCTGCTCCTCGCTGGCTGCCACCT
TCGGGTAGAGGAACTGCGTACTGGTCGGGGTAGTGGTCACCAGCCCGTTGGACTGGATGATCAGCCTCTC
CAGCTCCGGCGACGCGAGTTTGAGCAGCCCAAGATCCGGCGAAGCCAGCAGCCCGTCGGGGGCGCCGTCG
GGGCGCAGCGCAGAAGGTGCA
