[The description below was written by a language model from this plasmid's Addgene catalogue record.]
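Description:
pBabe JunD-HA neo is a mammalian expression plasmid built on the pBabe neo backbone (about 5.3 kb without insert), which the depositor comments identify as a retroviral vector. It is propagated in bacteria as a high-copy plasmid under ampicillin selection, and the recorded growth strain is a recombination-deficient one of the kind commonly chosen for vectors carrying repeated LTR sequences. In mammalian cells, a neomycin resistance marker allows selection of stably transduced or transfected populations with G418.

The payload is the mouse JunD coding sequence (jun D proto-oncogene, roughly 1.05 kb), which encodes a member of the Jun family of AP-1 transcription factors. It carries a C-terminal HA epitope tag, so the exogenous protein can be detected or immunoprecipitated with anti-HA antibodies and distinguished from endogenous JunD. The insert was amplified by PCR from a plasmid template and ligated between the BamHI and EcoRI sites of the vector, both of which remain intact, so the cassette can be excised or replaced. The record does not state the promoter driving the insert and no feature table is provided. In pBabe-type vectors generally, the cloned gene is transcribed from the 5′ viral LTR and the selection marker from a separate internal promoter, with the packaging signal allowing the transcript to be incorporated into retroviral particles when the viral proteins are supplied by a packaging cell line.

The stated purpose is mammalian expression of mouse JunD. The associated work concerns a TGFBR3-JUND-KRT5 regulatory circuit in breast epithelial cells, which is consistent with using the construct for stable ectopic JunD expression in such cells.
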