Addgene plasmid #58486: pBabe JunD-HA neo
Purpose: mammalian expression of mouse JunD
Depositing lab: Kevin Janes. Depositing organization: University of Virginia. Publication: A time- and matrix-dependent TGFBR3-JUND-KRT5 regulatory circuit in single breast epithelial cells and basal-like premalignancies. Wang CC, Bajikar SS, Jamal L, Atkins KA, Janes KA. Nat Cell Biol. 2014 Apr;16(4):345-56. doi: 10.1038/ncb2930. Epub 2014 Mar 23. PubMed 24658685.
Backbone
  Vector backbone: pBabe neo
  Backbone manufacturer: Weinberg Lab (Addgene plasmid 1767)
  Backbone size w/o insert (bp): 5300
  Vector type: Mammalian Expression
  Selectable markers: Neomycin (select with G418)
Growth in bacteria
  Bacterial resistance: Ampicillin, 100 μg/mL
  Growth temperature: 37°C
  Growth strain: Stbl3
  Copy number: High Copy
Gene/Insert
  Gene/Insert name: JunD (alt names: jun D proto-oncogene; Jund; Jund1)
  Species: M. musculus (mouse)
  Insert size (bp): 1053
  GenBank ID: NM_010592
  Entrez Gene: Jund (a.k.a. Jund1)
  Tag / fusion protein: HA (C terminal on insert)
  Cloning method: Restriction Enzyme; 5′ cloning site BamHI (not destroyed); 3′ cloning site EcoRI (not destroyed)
  Sequencing primers: 5′ pBABE 5'; 3′ pBABE 3'
Terms and licenses: Academic/Nonprofit Terms; Industry Terms: Not Available to Industry
Depositor comments: pBabe JunD_HA neo was constructed by PCR cloning from plasmid templates (Open Biosystems) into the retroviral vector pBabe neo. The PCR product was gel purified, digested with BamHI and EcoRI, and then ligated into pBabe neo, which had been digested with BamHI and EcoRI and then dephosphorylated.
How to cite: pBabe JunD-HA neo was a gift from Kevin Janes (Addgene plasmid # 58486 ; http://n2t.net/addgene:58486 ; RRID:Addgene_58486)
