LOCUS       Exported 6694 bp ds-DNA circular SYN 12-MAY-2021
DEFINITION  mammalian expression of mouse JunD.
ACCESSION   .
VERSION     .
KEYWORDS    pBabe JunD-HA neo
SOURCE      synthetic DNA construct
  ORGANISM  synthetic DNA construct
REFERENCE   1 (bases 1 to 6694)
  AUTHORS   Wang CC, Bajikar SS, Jamal L, Atkins KA, Janes KA
  TITLE     A time- and matrix-dependent TGFBR3-JUND-KRT5 regulatory circuit in
            single breast epithelial cells and basal-like premalignancies.
  JOURNAL   Nat Cell Biol. 2014 Apr;16(4):345-56. doi: 10.1038/ncb2930. Epub
            2014 Mar 23.
  PUBMED    24658685
REFERENCE   2 (bases 1 to 6694)
  AUTHORS   .
  TITLE     Direct Submission
  JOURNAL   Exported May 12, 2021 from SnapGene Server 1.1.58
            http://www.snapgene.com
FEATURES             Location/Qualifiers
     source          1..6694
                     /organism="synthetic DNA construct"
                     /mol_type="other DNA"
     LTR             8..477
                     /note="long terminal repeat from Moloney murine leukemia
                     virus"
     misc_feature    542..741
                     /label=MMLV Psi
                     /note="packaging signal of Moloney murine leukemia virus
                     (MMLV)"
     CDS             934..1350
                     /label=gag (truncated)
                     /note="truncated Moloney murine leukemia virus (MMLV) gag
                     gene lacking the start codon"
     primer_bind     1280..1302
                     /label=pLXSN 5'
                     /note="Murine stem cell virus, forward primer. Also called
                     MSCV"
     primer_bind     1318..1334
                     /label=pBABE 5'
                     /note="Psi packaging signal, forward primer for pBABE
                     vectors"
     CDS             complement(1367..1378)
                     /codon_start=1
                     /product="Factor Xa recognition and cleavage site"
                     /label=Factor Xa site
                     /translation="IEGR"
     CDS             2384..2410
                     /codon_start=1
                     /product="HA (human influenza hemagglutinin) epitope tag"
                     /label=HA
                     /translation="YPYDVPDYA"
     primer_bind     complement(2443..2463)
                     /label=pBABE 3'
                     /note="SV40 enhancer, reverse primer for pBABE vectors"
     promoter        2448..2777
                     /label=SV40 promoter
                     /note="SV40 enhancer and early promoter"
     rep_origin      2628..2763
                     /label=SV40 ori
                     /note="SV40 origin of replication"
     primer_bind     2690..2709
                     /label=SV40pro-F
                     /note="SV40 promoter/origin, forward primer"
     CDS             3134..3928
                     /codon_start=1
                     /gene="aph(3')-II (or nptII)"
                     /product="aminoglycoside phosphotransferase from Tn5"
                     /label=NeoR/KanR
                     /note="confers resistance to neomycin, kanamycin, and G418
                     (Geneticin(R))"
                     /translation="MIEQDGLHAGSPAAWVERLFGYDWAQQTIGCSDAAVFRLSAQGRP
                     VLFVKTDLSGALNELQDEAARLSWLATTGVPCAAVLDVVTEAGRDWLLLGEVPGQDLLS
                     SHLAPAEKVSIMADAMRRLHTLDPATCPFDHQAKHRIERARTRMEAGLVDQDDLDEEHQ
                     GLAPAELFARLKARMPDGEDLVVTHGDACLPNIMVENGRFSGFIDCGRLGVADRYQDIA
                     LATRDIAEELGGEWADRFLVLYGIAAPDSQRIAFYRLLDEFF"
     primer_bind     complement(3188..3207)
                     /label=Neo-R
                     /note="Neomycin resistance gene, reverse primer"
     primer_bind     3798..3817
                     /label=Neo-F
                     /note="Neomycin resistance gene, forward primer"
     LTR             3975..4568
                     /note="long terminal repeat from Moloney murine leukemia
                     virus"
     primer_bind     complement(4769..4786)
                     /label=L4440
                     /note="L4440 vector, forward primer"
     rep_origin      complement(4940..5528)
                     /direction=LEFT
                     /label=ori
                     /note="high-copy-number ColE1/pMB1/pBR322/pUC origin of
                     replication"
     primer_bind     complement(5020..5039)
                     /label=pBR322ori-F
                     /note="pBR322 origin, forward primer"
     CDS             complement(5706..6566)
                     /codon_start=1
                     /gene="bla"
                     /product="beta-lactamase"
                     /label=AmpR
                     /note="confers resistance to ampicillin, carbenicillin, and
                     related antibiotics"
                     /translation="MSIQHFRVALIPFFAAFCLPVFAHPETLVKVKDAEDQLGARVGYI
                     ELDLNSGKILESFRPEERFPMMSTFKVLLCGAVLSRVDAGQEQLGRRIHYSQNDLVEYS
                     PVTEKHLTDGMTVRELCSAAITMSDNTAANLLLTTIGGPKELTAFLHNMGDHVTRLDRW
                     EPELNEAIPNDERDTTMPVAMATTLRKLLTGELLTLASRQQLIDWMEADKVAGPLLRSA
                     LPAGWFIADKSGAGERGSRGIIAALGPDGKPSRIVVIYTTGSQATMDERNRQIAEIGAS
                     LIKHW"
     primer_bind     6329..6348
                     /label=Amp-R
                     /note="Ampicillin resistance gene, reverse primer"
     promoter        complement(6567..6671)
                     /gene="bla"
                     /label=AmpR promoter
ORIGIN
        1 ctgcagcctg aatatgggcc aaacaggata tctgtggtaa gcagttcctg ccccggctca
       61 gggccaagaa cagatggaac agctgaatat gggccaaaca ggatatctgt ggtaagcagt
      121 tcctgccccg gctcagggcc aagaacagat ggtccccaga tgcggtccag ccctcagcag
      181 tttctagaga accatcagat gtttccaggg tgccccaagg acctgaaatg accctgtgcc
      241 ttatttgaac taaccaatca gttcgcttct cgcttctgtt cgcgcgcttc tgctccccga
      301 gctcaataaa agagcccaca acccctcact cggggcgcca gtcctccgat tgactgagtc
      361 gcccgggtac ccgtgtatcc aataaaccct cttgcagttg catccgactt gtggtctcgc
      421 tgttccttgg gagggtctcc tctgagtgat tgactacccg tcagcggggg tctttcattt
      481 gggggctcgt ccgggatcgg gagacccctg cccagggacc accgacccac caccgggagg
      541 taagctggcc agcaacttat ctgtgtctgt ccgattgtct agtgtctatg actgatttta
      601 tgcgcctgcg tcggtactag ttagctaact agctctgtat ctggcggacc cgtggtggaa
      661 ctgacgagtt ctgaacaccc ggccgcaacc ctgggagacg tcccagggac tttgggggcc
      721 gtttttgtgg cccgacctga ggaagggagt cgatgtggaa tccgaccccg tcaggatatg
      781 tggttctggt aggagacgag aacctaaaac agttcccgcc tccgtctgaa tttttgcttt
      841 cggtttggaa ccgaagccgc gcgtcttgtc tgctgcagca tcgttctgtg ttgtctctgt
      901 ctgactgtgt ttctgtattt gtctgaaaat tagggccaga ctgttaccac tcccttaagt
      961 ttgaccttag atcactggaa agatgtcgag cggctcgctc acaaccagtc ggtagatgtc
     1021 aagaagagac gttgggttac cttctgctct gcagaatggc caacctttaa cgtcggatgg
     1081 ccgcgagacg gcacctttaa ccgagacctc atcacccagg ttaagatcaa ggtcttttca
     1141 cctggcccgc atggacaccc agaccaggtc ccctacatcg tgacctggga agccttggct
     1201 tttgaccccc ctccctgggt caagcccttt gtacacccta agcctccgcc tcctcttcct
     1261 ccatccgccc cgtctctccc ccttgaacct cctcgttcga ccccgcctcg atcctccctt
     1321 tatccagccc tcactccttc tctaggcgcc ggccggatcc atggaaacgc ccttctatgg
     1381 cgaggaggcg ctgagcggcc tggctgcggg tgcgtcgagc gtcgctggtg ctactggggc
     1441 ccccggcggt ggtggcttcg cgcccccggg ccgcgctttc cccggggcgc ccccgacgag
     1501 cagcatgctg aagaaagacg cgctgacgct cagcctggcg gagcagggag cggcgggatt
     1561 gaaaccaggg tcggccactg caccttctgc gctgcgcccc gacggcgccc ccgacgggct
     1621 gctggcttcg ccggatcttg ggctgctcaa actcgcgtcg ccggagctgg agaggctgat
     1681 catccagtcc aacgggctgg tgaccactac cccgaccagt acgcagttcc tctacccgaa
     1741 ggtggcagcc agcgaggagc aggagttcgc cgaaggcttc gtcaaggcgc tggaggacct
     1801 gcacaagcaa agccagctgg gtgcggccac cgcggccacc tcaggggctc ccgcgcctcc
     1861 cgcgcccgcc gacctggccg ccacccccgg ggccacggag accccggtct acgccaacct
     1921 gagcagtttc gcgggtggcg ccgggccccc tgggggcgcg gccaccgtgg ctttcgccgc
     1981 ggagccagtg cccttcccgc cgcccccggg cgcgctgggg ccgccgccac ctccgcatcc
     2041 accgcgcctg gccgcgctca aggacgagcc gcagaccgtg ccggacgtgc cgagcttcgg
     2101 cgacagccct ccgctgtcgc ccatcgacat ggacacgcaa gaacgcatca aggcggagcg
     2161 caagaggctg cgcaaccgca tcgccgcctc caaatgccgc aagcgcaagc tggagcgtat
     2221 ctcgcgcctg gaggagaaag tcaagaccct caaaagccag aacaccgagc tggcgtccac
     2281 cgccagcctg ctgcgcgagc aggtggcgca gctcaaacag aaagtcctca gccacgtcaa
     2341 cagcggctgc cagctgctgc cccagcacca ggtcccggcg tactacccat acgacgtccc
     2401 agactacgct taagaattcg ccagcacagt ggtcgaccct gtggaatgtg tgtcagttag
     2461 ggtgtggaaa gtccccaggc tccccagcag gcagaagtat gcaaagcatg catctcaatt
     2521 agtcagcaac caggtgtgga aagtccccag gctccccagc aggcagaagt atgcaaagca
     2581 tgcatctcaa ttagtcagca accatagtcc cgcccctaac tccgcccatc ccgcccctaa
     2641 ctccgcccag ttccgcccat tctccgcccc atggctgact aatttttttt atttatgcag
     2701 aggccgaggc cgcctcggcc tctgagctat tccagaagta gtgaggaggc ttttttggag
     2761 gcctaggctt ttgcaaaaag cttcacgctg ccgcaagcac tcagggcgca agggctgcta
     2821 aaggaagcgg aacacgtaga aagccagtcc gcagaaacgg tgctgacccc ggatgaatgt
     2881 cagctactgg gctatctgga caagggaaaa cgcaagcgca aagagaaagc aggtagcttg
     2941 cagtgggctt acatggcgat agctagactg ggcggtttta tggacagcaa gcgaaccgga
     3001 attgccagct ggggcgccct ctggtaaggt tgggaagccc tgcaaagtaa actggatggc
     3061 tttcttgccg ccaaggatct gatggcgcag gggatcaaga tctgatcaag agacaggatg
     3121 aggatcgttt cgcatgattg aacaagatgg attgcacgca ggttctccgg ccgcttgggt
     3181 ggagaggcta ttcggctatg actgggcaca acagacaatc ggctgctctg atgccgccgt
     3241 gttccggctg tcagcgcagg ggcgcccggt tctttttgtc aagaccgacc tgtccggtgc
     3301 cctgaatgaa ctgcaggacg aggcagcgcg gctatcgtgg ctggccacga cgggcgttcc
     3361 ttgcgcagct gtgctcgacg ttgtcactga agcgggaagg gactggctgc tattgggcga
     3421 agtgccgggg caggatctcc tgtcatctca ccttgctcct gccgagaaag tatccatcat
     3481 ggctgatgca atgcggcggc tgcatacgct tgatccggct acctgcccat tcgaccacca
     3541 agcgaaacat cgcatcgagc gagcacgtac tcggatggaa gccggtcttg tcgatcagga
     3601 tgatctggac gaagagcatc aggggctcgc gccagccgaa ctgttcgcca ggctcaaggc
     3661 gcgcatgccc gacggcgagg atctcgtcgt gacccatggc gatgcctgct tgccgaatat
     3721 catggtggaa aatggccgct tttctggatt catcgactgt ggccggctgg gtgtggcgga
     3781 ccgctatcag gacatagcgt tggctacccg tgatattgct gaagagcttg gcggcgaatg
     3841 ggctgaccgc ttcctcgtgc tttacggtat cgccgctccc gattcgcagc gcatcgcctt
     3901 ctatcgcctt cttgacgagt tcttctgaga tcgataaaat aaaagatttt atttagtctc
     3961 cagaaaaagg ggggaatgaa agaccccacc tgtaggtttg gcaagctagc ttaagtaacg
     4021 ccattttgca aggcatggaa aaatacataa ctgagaatag agaagttcag atcaaggtca
     4081 ggaacagatg gaacagctga atatgggcca aacaggatat ctgtggtaag cagttcctgc
     4141 cccggctcag ggccaagaac agatggaaca gctgaatatg ggccaaacag gatatctgtg
     4201 gtaagcagtt cctgccccgg ctcagggcca agaacagatg gtccccagat gcggtccagc
     4261 cctcagcagt ttctagagaa ccatcagatg tttccagggt gccccaagga cctgaaatga
     4321 ccctgtgcct tatttgaact aaccaatcag ttcgcttctc gcttctgttc gcgcgcttct
     4381 gctccccgag ctcaataaaa gagcccacaa cccctcactc ggggcgccag tcctccgatt
     4441 gactgagtcg cccgggtacc cgtgtatcca ataaaccctc ttgcagttgc atccgacttg
     4501 tggtctcgct gttccttggg agggtctcct ctgagtgatt gactacccgt cagcgggggt
     4561 ctttcatttc cgacttgtgg tctcgctgcc ttgggagggt ctcctctgag tgattgacta
     4621 cccgtcagcg ggggtcttca catgcagcat gtatcaaaat taatttggtt ttttttctta
     4681 agtatttaca ttaaatggcc atagttgcat taatgaatcg gccaacgcgc ggggagaggc
     4741 ggtttgcgta ttggcgctct tccgcttcct cgctcactga ctcgctgcgc tcggtcgttc
     4801 ggctgcggcg agcggtatca gctcactcaa aggcggtaat acggttatcc acagaatcag
     4861 gggataacgc aggaaagaac atgtgagcaa aaggccagca aaaggccagg aaccgtaaaa
     4921 aggccgcgtt gctggcgttt ttccataggc tccgcccccc tgacgagcat cacaaaaatc
     4981 gacgctcaag tcagaggtgg cgaaacccga caggactata aagataccag gcgtttcccc
     5041 ctggaagctc cctcgtgcgc tctcctgttc cgaccctgcc gcttaccgga tacctgtccg
     5101 cctttctccc ttcgggaagc gtggcgcttt ctcatagctc acgctgtagg tatctcagtt
     5161 cggtgtaggt cgttcgctcc aagctgggct gtgtgcacga accccccgtt cagcccgacc
     5221 gctgcgcctt atccggtaac tatcgtcttg agtccaaccc ggtaagacac gacttatcgc
     5281 cactggcagc agccactggt aacaggatta gcagagcgag gtatgtaggc ggtgctacag
     5341 agttcttgaa gtggtggcct aactacggct acactagaag gacagtattt ggtatctgcg
     5401 ctctgctgaa gccagttacc ttcggaaaaa gagttggtag ctcttgatcc ggcaaacaaa
     5461 ccaccgctgg tagcggtggt ttttttgttt gcaagcagca gattacgcgc agaaaaaaag
     5521 gatctcaaga agatcctttg atcttttcta cggggtctga cgctcagtgg aacgaaaact
     5581 cacgttaagg gattttggtc atgagattat caaaaaggat cttcacctag atccttttaa
     5641 attaaaaatg aagtttgcgg ccgcaaatca atctaaagta tatatgagta aacttggtct
     5701 gacagttacc aatgcttaat cagtgaggca cctatctcag cgatctgtct atttcgttca
     5761 tccatagttg cctgactccc cgtcgtgtag ataactacga tacgggaggg cttaccatct
     5821 ggccccagtg ctgcaatgat accgcgagac ccacgctcac cggctccaga tttatcagca
     5881 ataaaccagc cagccggaag ggccgagcgc agaagtggtc ctgcaacttt atccgcctcc
     5941 atccagtcta ttaattgttg ccgggaagct agagtaagta gttcgccagt taatagtttg
     6001 cgcaacgttg ttgccattgc tacaggcatc gtggtgtcac gctcgtcgtt tggtatggct
     6061 tcattcagct ccggttccca acgatcaagg cgagttacat gatcccccat gttgtgcaaa
     6121 aaagcggtta gctccttcgg tcctccgatc gttgtcagaa gtaagttggc cgcagtgtta
     6181 tcactcatgg ttatggcagc actgcataat tctcttactg tcatgccatc cgtaagatgc
     6241 ttttctgtga ctggtgagta ctcaaccaag tcattctgag aatagtgtat gcggcgaccg
     6301 agttgctctt gcccggcgtc aacacgggat aataccgcgc cacatagcag aactttaaaa
     6361 gtgctcatca ttggaaaacg ttcttcgggg cgaaaactct caaggatctt accgctgttg
     6421 agatccagtt cgatgtaacc cactcgtgca cccaactgat cttcagcatc ttttactttc
     6481 accagcgttt ctgggtgagc aaaaacagga aggcaaaatg ccgcaaaaaa gggaataagg
     6541 gcgacacgga aatgttgaat actcatactc ttcctttttc aatattattg aagcatttat
     6601 cagggttatt gtctcatgag cggatacata tttgaatgta tttagaaaaa taaacaaata
     6661 ggggttccgc gcacatttcc ccgaaaagtg ccac
//
